Addgene plasmid #100636: YCe2764 HC_Kan_RFP-Connector entry vector
Purpose: (Empty Backbone) EMMA toolkit connector-entry vector
Depositing lab: Yizhi Cai. Depositing organization: University of Edinburgh. Publication: EMMA: An Extensible Mammalian Modular Assembly Toolkit for the Rapid Design and Production of Diverse Expression Vectors. Martella A, Matjusaitis M, Auxillos J, Pollard SM, Cai Y. ACS Synth Biol. 2017 Apr 24. doi: 10.1021/acssynbio.7b00016. PubMed 28418644.
Backbone
  Vector backbone: pSMART HC_Kan
  Vector type: Synthetic Biology
Growth in bacteria
  Bacterial resistance: Kanamycin, 50 μg/mL
  Growth temperature: 37°C
  Growth strain: DH5alpha
  Copy number: High Copy
Gene/Insert
  Gene/Insert name: None
Terms and licenses: Academic/Nonprofit Terms; Industry Terms: Not Available to Industry
Depositor comments: It is used to standardize new assembly connector for EMMA toolkit. New DNA fragments (parts) are cloned into this plasmid replacing the RFP gene through a BsaI Golden Gate reaction. Please refer to the paper for futher information.
How to cite: YCe2764 HC_Kan_RFP-Connector entry vector was a gift from Yizhi Cai (Addgene plasmid # 100636 ; http://n2t.net/addgene:100636 ; RRID:Addgene_100636)
