[The description below was written by a language model from this plasmid's Addgene catalogue record and pLannotate feature annotations shown in this document.]
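Description:
YCe2764 HC_Kan_RFP-Connector entry vector is a small (about 2.9 kb) empty-backbone cloning plasmid from the EMMA (Extensible Mammalian Modular Assembly) toolkit, built on the pSMART HC_Kan backbone and classified as a synthetic biology vector. It is maintained in E. coli at high copy through a ColE1/pUC-type origin of replication and selected with kanamycin; the annotation shows an aminoglycoside phosphotransferase (KanR) coding sequence downstream of a cat promoter. As is typical of pSMART-style backbones, transcription terminators (tonB, T7Te, T3Te) flank the marker, origin and cloning region, which helps insulate the insert from read-through transcription into or out of the vector.

The plasmid carries no gene of interest. Instead, its cloning site is occupied by a bacterial mRFP1 expression cassette that acts as a visual dropout marker. This cassette consists of a residual lacI fragment, a CAP binding site, the lac promoter and lac operator, the mRFP1 coding sequence, and rrnB T1 and T7Te terminators, all bracketed by BioBrick prefix and suffix sequences. According to the depositor, new DNA fragments are inserted by a BsaI Golden Gate reaction that replaces the RFP gene, so loss of red fluorescence would be expected to mark colonies that have taken up an insert. The BsaI sites themselves are not annotated in the feature table. The vector's stated role is to standardize new assembly connectors for the EMMA system, converting them into toolkit-compatible parts for the modular construction of mammalian expression vectors. It contains no mammalian regulatory or expression elements of its own.
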