Features (pLannotate 1.2.2; 15 found; start..end, strand, type, name):
     84..105     +  misc_feature   BioBrick prefix: BioBrick prefix for parts that do not start with "ATG"
    106..193     +  CDS            lacI (fragment): lac repressor; lacI; The lac repressor binds to the lac operator to inhibit transcription in E. coli. This inhibition can be relieved by adding lactose or isopropyl-β-D-thiogalactopyranoside (IPTG).
    206..227     +  protein_bind   CAP binding site: CAP binding activates transcription in the presence of cAMP. E. coli catabolite activator protein
    242..272     +  promoter       lac promoter: promoter for the E. coli lac operon
    280..296     +  protein_bind   lac operator: The lac repressor binds to the lac operator to inhibit transcription in E. coli. This inhibition can be relieved by adding lactose or isopropyl-β-D-thiogalactopyranoside (IPTG). lac repressor encoded by lacI
    332..1006    +  CDS            mRFP1: mRFP1 is a basic (constitutively fluorescent) red fluorescent protein published in 2002, derived from Discosoma sp.. It is reported to be a somewhat slowly-maturing monomer with low acid sensitivity.
   1054..1125    +  terminator     rrnB T1 terminator: transcription terminator T1 from the E. coli rrnB gene
   1141..1168    +  terminator     T7Te terminator: phage T7 early transcription terminator
   1175..1195    +  misc_feature   BioBrick suffix: universal suffix for all parts
   1278..1309    +  terminator     tonB terminator: bidirectional E. coli tonB-P14 transcription terminator
   1310..1412    +  promoter       cat promoter: promoter of the E. coli cat gene encoding chloramphenicol acetyltransferase
   1413..2226    +  CDS            KanR (fragment): aminoglycoside phosphotransferase; aph(3')-Ia; confers resistance to kanamycin in bacteria or G418 (Geneticin®) in eukaryotes
   2249..2276    +  terminator     T7Te terminator: phage T7 early transcription terminator
   2288..2875    -  rep_origin     ori: high-copy-number ColE1/pMB1/pBR322/pUC origin of replication
   2897..2926    -  terminator     T3Te terminator: phage T3 early transcription terminator
>Addgene plasmid #100636 | YCe2764 HC_Kan_RFP-Connector entry vector | addgene full sequence | sequence record 192743 | Addgene NGS Result
TGATTGCAGTCCAGTTACGCTGGAGTCTGAGGCTCGTCCTGAATGATATCAAGCTTGAATTCGTTTTTAA
CGCAGCAGAGACCGAATTCGCGGCCGCTTCTAGAGCAATACGCAAACCGCCTCTCCCCGCGCGTTGGCCG
ATTCATTAATGCAGCTGGCACGACAGGTTTCCCGACTGGAAAGCGGGCAGTGAGCGCAACGCAATTAATG
TGAGTTAGCTCACTCATTAGGCACCCCAGGCTTTACACTTTATGCTTCCGGCTCGTATGTTGTGTGGAAT
TGTGAGCGGATAACAATTTCACACATACTAGAGAAAGAGGAGAAATACTAGATGGCTTCCTCCGAAGACG
TTATCAAAGAGTTCATGCGTTTCAAAGTTCGTATGGAAGGTTCCGTTAACGGTCACGAGTTCGAAATCGA
AGGTGAAGGTGAAGGTCGTCCGTACGAAGGTACCCAGACCGCTAAACTGAAAGTTACCAAAGGTGGTCCG
CTGCCGTTCGCTTGGGACATCCTGTCCCCGCAGTTCCAGTACGGTTCCAAAGCTTACGTTAAACACCCGG
CTGACATCCCGGACTACCTGAAACTGTCCTTCCCGGAAGGTTTCAAATGGGAACGTGTTATGAACTTCGA
AGACGGTGGTGTTGTTACCGTTACCCAGGACTCCTCCCTGCAAGACGGTGAGTTCATCTACAAAGTTAAA
CTGCGTGGTACCAACTTCCCGTCCGACGGTCCGGTTATGCAGAAAAAAACCATGGGTTGGGAAGCTTCCA
CCGAACGTATGTACCCGGAAGACGGTGCTCTGAAAGGTGAAATCAAAATGCGTCTGAAACTGAAAGACGG
TGGTCACTACGACGCTGAAGTTAAAACCACCTACATGGCTAAAAAACCGGTTCAGCTGCCGGGTGCTTAC
AAAACCGACATCAAACTGGACATCACCTCCCACAACGAAGACTACACCATCGTTGAACAGTACGAACGTG
CTGAAGGTCGTCACTCCACCGGTGCTTAATAACGCTGATAGTGCTAGTGTAGATCGCTACTAGAGCCAGG
CATCAAATAAAACGAAAGGCTCAGTCGAAAGACTGGGCCTTTCGTTTTATCTGTTGTTTGTCGGTGAACG
CTCTCTACTAGAGTCACACTGGCTCACCTTCGGGTGGGCCTTTCTGCGTTTATATACTAGTAGCGGCCGC
TGCAGGGTCTCTAGGCCGTTTATGACGAATTCTCTAGATATCGCTCAATACTGACCATTTAAATCATACC
TGACCTCCATAGCAGAAAGTCAAAAGCCTCCGACCGGAGGCTTTTGACTTGATCGGCACGTAAGAGGTTC
CAACTTTCACCATAATGAAATAAGATCACTACCGGGCGTATTTTTTGAGTTATCGAGATTTTCAGGAGCT
AAGGAAGCTAAAATGAGCCATATTCAACGGGAAACGTCTTGCTCGAGGCCGCGATTAAATTCCAACATGG
ATGCTGATTTATATGGGTATAAATGGGCTCGCGATAATGTCGGGCAATCAGGTGCGACAATCTATCGATT
GTATGGGAAGCCCGATGCGCCAGAGTTGTTTCTGAAACATGGCAAAGGTAGCGTTGCCAATGATGTTACA
GATGAGATGGTCAGGCTAAACTGGCTGACGGAATTTATGCCTCTTCCGACCATCAAGCATTTTATCCGTA
CTCCTGATGATGCATGGTTACTCACCACTGCGATCCCAGGGAAAACAGCATTCCAGGTATTAGAAGAATA
TCCTGATTCAGGTGAAAATATTGTTGATGCGCTGGCAGTGTTCCTGCGCCGGTTGCATTCGATTCCTGTT
TGTAATTGTCCTTTTAACGGCGATCGCGTATTTCGTCTCGCTCAGGCGCAATCACGAATGAATAACGGTT
TGGTTGGTGCGAGTGATTTTGATGACGAGCGTAATGGCTGGCCTGTTGAACAAGTCTGGAAAGAAATGCA
TAAGCTTTTGCCATTCTCACCGGATTCAGTCGTCACTCATGGTGATTTCTCACTTGATAACCTTATTTTT
GACGAGGGGAAATTAATAGGTTGTATTGATGTTGGACGAGTCGGAATCGCAGACCGATACCAGGATCTTG
CCATCCTATGGAACTGCCTCGGTGAGTTTTCTCCTTCATTACAGAAACGGCTTTTTCAAAAATATGGTAT
TGATAATCCTGATATGAATAAATTGCAGTTTCACTTGATGCTCGATGAGTTTTTCTGAGGGCCCAAATGT
AATCACCTGGCTCACCTTCGGGTGGGCCTTTCTGCGTTGCTGGCGTTTTTCCATAGGCTCCGCCCCCCTG
ACGAGCATCACAAAAATCGATGCTCAAGTCAGAGGTGGCGAAACCCGACAGGACTATAAAGATACCAGGC
GTTTCCCCCTGGAAGCTCCCTCGTGCGCTCTCCTGTTCCGACCCTGCCGCTTACCGGATACCTGTCCGCC
TTTCTCCCTTCGGGAAGCGTGGCGCTTTCTCATAGCTCACGCTGTAGGTATCTCAGTTCGGTGTAGGTCG
TTCGCTCCAAGCTGGGCTGTGTGCACGAACCCCCCGTTCAGCCCGACCGCTGCGCCTTATCCGGTAACTA
TCGTCTTGAGTCCAACCCGGTAAGACACGACTTATCGCCACTGGCAGCAGCCACTGGTAACAGGATTAGC
AGAGCGAGGTATGTAGGCGGTGCTACAGAGTTCTTGAAGTGGTGGCCTAACTACGGCTACACTAGAAGAA
CAGTATTTGGTATCTGCGCTCTGCTGAAGCCAGTTACCTCGGAAAAAGAGTTGGTAGCTCTTGATCCGGC
AAACAAACCACCGCTGGTAGCGGTGGTTTTTTTGTTTGCAAGCAGCAGATTACGCGCAGAAAAAAAGGAT
CTCAAGAAGATCCTTTGATTTTCTACCGAAGAAAGGCCCACCCGTGAAGGTGAGCCAGTGAGT
